Addgene plasmid #207086: Halo-MDC1 HRD
Purpose: Homologous recombination donor for insertion of a HaloTag at the N-terminus of the endogenous MDC1 locus.
Depositing lab: Jens Schmidt. Depositing organization: Michigan State University. Publication: Systematic analysis of the molecular and biophysical properties of key DNA damage response factors. Heyza JR, Mikhova M, Bahl A, Broadbent DG, Schmidt JC. Elife. 2023 Jun 21;12:e87086. doi: 10.7554/eLife.87086. PubMed 37341699.
Backbone
  Vector backbone: pFastBac dual
  Backbone size w/o insert (bp): 5500
  Total vector size (bp): 9000
  Vector type: Mammalian Expression
  Selectable markers: Puromycin
Growth in bacteria
  Bacterial resistance: Ampicillin, 100 μg/mL
  Growth temperature: 37°C
  Growth strain: DH5alpha
  Copy number: High Copy
Gene/Insert
  Gene/Insert name: HaloTag with internal PuroR cassette flanked by human MDC1 locus sequences
  Species: H. sapiens (human), Synthetic
  Promoter: Endogenous
  Tag / fusion protein: HaloTag (N terminal on insert)
  Cloning method: Gibson Cloning
  Sequencing primers: 5′ GCTTTAAAAAACCTCCCACACCTC; 3′ AAA CCA CAA CTA GAA TGC AGT GA
Terms and licenses: Academic/Nonprofit Terms; Industry Terms: Not Available to Industry
How to cite: Halo-MDC1 HRD was a gift from Jens Schmidt (Addgene plasmid # 207086 ; http://n2t.net/addgene:207086 ; RRID:Addgene_207086)
