[The description below was written by a language model from this plasmid's Addgene catalogue record and pLannotate feature annotations shown in this document.]
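Description:
Halo-MDC1 HRD is a homologous recombination donor plasmid used to knock a HaloTag into the N-terminus of the endogenous human MDC1 locus, so that the tagged protein is expressed from its native promoter rather than from the plasmid. It is built by Gibson assembly in a pFastBac Dual backbone. The sequenced record is about 8.8 kb, consistent with the catalogued size of roughly 9 kb. Propagation in E. coli relies on a high-copy ColE1/pUC-type origin with ampicillin selection, and an f1 origin is also present. The backbone retains its baculovirus shuttle features (Tn7L and Tn7R ends, a gentamicin resistance gene, polyhedrin and p10 promoters, and HSV TK and SV40 polyadenylation signals). These appear to be carried over from the vector and play no evident part in the donor function.

The payload lies between stretches of human genomic sequence that serve as the MDC1 homology arms. The automated annotation labels small pieces of these arms as fragments of unrelated human proteins, which are most likely spurious matches to repetitive sequence. Between the arms, the table shows a 3xFLAG epitope, then a reverse-oriented SV40 promoter–PuroR–synthetic poly(A) cassette flanked by two loxP sites, then the HaloTag coding sequence followed by a TEV protease cleavage site. Puromycin selection enriches mammalian cells that have integrated the donor. Subsequent Cre expression can excise the floxed cassette, presumably leaving a single loxP site between the 3xFLAG and HaloTag sequences as a continuous N-terminal tag on MDC1.

The record does not describe the nuclease or guide RNA used to stimulate recombination. The resulting Halo-MDC1 fusion can be covalently labelled with chloroalkane ligands, and the associated study examined the molecular and biophysical properties of DNA damage response factors.
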