Features (pLannotate 1.2.2; 27 found; start..end, strand, type, name):
      2..456     +  rep_origin     f1 ori (sequence partly withheld): f1 bacteriophage origin of replication; arrow indicates direction of (+) strand synthesis
    482..586     +  promoter       AmpR promoter: bla
    587..1447    +  CDS            AmpR: β-lactamase; bla; confers resistance to ampicillin, carbenicillin, and related antibiotics
   1618..2206    +  rep_origin     ori: high-copy-number ColE1/pMB1/pBR322/pUC origin of replication
   2392..2443    -  misc_feature   bom (fragment): basis of mobility region from pBR322
   2511..2735    -  mobile_element Tn7R: mini-Tn7 element (right end of the Tn7 transposon) Tn7
   2802..3335    -  CDS            GmR: gentamycin acetyltransferase; aacC1; confers resistance to gentamycin
   3524..3552    -  promoter       Pc promoter: intI1 (promoter lies within the coding sequence); class 1 integron promoter
   3530..3889    -  CDS            YPR2_ECOLX (fragment): Protein predicted: Swiss-Prot protein existence level 4. From Escherichia coli.
   4060..4108    -  polyA_signal   HSV TK poly(A) signal: herpes simplex virus thymidine kinase polyadenylation signal (Cole and Stacy, 1985)
   4244..4353    -  promoter       p10 promoter: baculovirus promoter for expression in insect cells
   4377..4468    +  promoter       polyhedrin promoter: polh from Autographa californica; promoter for the baculovirus polyhedrin gene
   4621..4704    +  CDS            large T antigen (fragment): large T antigen from SV40 (simian virus 40)
   5115..5249    -  CDS            C9orf85 (fragment): CI085_HUMAN - Experimental evidence at protein level: Swiss-Prot protein existence level 1. From Homo sapiens (Human).
   5514..5579    +  CDS            3xFLAG: three tandem FLAG® epitope tags, followed by an enterokinase cleavage site
   5580..5613    -  protein_bind   loxP: Cre-mediated recombination occurs in the 8-bp core sequence (GCATACAT). Cre recombinase
   5620..5668    -  polyA_signal   poly(A) signal: synthetic polyadenylation signal
   5669..6268    -  CDS            PuroR: puromycin N-acetyltransferase; pac from Streptomyces alboniger; confers resistance to puromycin
   6275..6591    -  promoter       SV40 promoter: SV40 enhancer and early promoter
   6598..6631    -  protein_bind   loxP: Cre-mediated recombination occurs in the 8-bp core sequence (GCATACAT). Cre recombinase
   6640..7530    +  CDS            HaloTag®: modified bacterial dehalogenase that forms covalent bonds with chloroalkane derivatives
   7543..7563    +  CDS            TEV site: tobacco etch virus (TEV) protease recognition and cleavage site
   7959..8138    -  CDS            GVQW1 (fragment): GVQW1_HUMAN - Also known as TIGD1L2. Experimental evidence at transcript level: Swiss-Prot protein existence level 2. From Homo sapiens (Human).
   8137..8250    -  CDS            YS049_HUMAN (fragment): Experimental evidence at transcript level: Swiss-Prot protein existence level 2. From Homo sapiens (Human).
   8303..8437    +  polyA_signal   SV40 poly(A) signal: SV40 polyadenylation signal
   8466..8631    -  mobile_element Tn7L: mini-Tn7 element (left end of the Tn7 transposon) Tn7
   8794..8810    +  CDS            lacZα (fragment): LacZα fragment of β-galactosidase; lacZ fragment
>Addgene plasmid #207086 | Halo-MDC1 HRD | addgene full sequence | sequence record 431126 | Addgene NGS Result
G
[124 nt withheld, positions 2-125]
C
[91 nt withheld, positions 127-217]
A
[49 nt withheld, positions 219-267]
CCTTTGACGTTGGAGTCCACGTTCTT
[37 nt withheld, positions 294-330]
ACCCTATCTCGGTCTATTCTTTTGATTTATAAGGGATTTTGCCGATTTCGGCCTATTGGTTAAAAAATGA
GCTGATTTAACAAAAATTTAACGCGAATTTTAACAAAATATTAACGCTTACAATTTAGGTGGCACTTTTC
GGGGAAATGTGCGCGGAACCCCTATTTGTTTATTTTTCTAAATACATTCAAATATGTATCCGCTCATGAG
ACAATAACCCTGATAAATGCTTCAATAATATTGAAAAAGGAAGAGTATGAGTATTCAACATTTCCGTGTC
GCCCTTATTCCCTTTTTTGCGGCATTTTGCCTTCCTGTTTTTGCTCACCCAGAAACGCTGGTGAAAGTAA
AAGATGCTGAAGATCAGTTGGGTGCACGAGTGGGTTACATCGAACTGGATCTCAACAGCGGTAAGATCCT
TGAGAGTTTTCGCCCCGAAGAACGTTTTCCAATGATGAGCACTTTTAAAGTTCTGCTATGTGGCGCGGTA
TTATCCCGTATTGACGCCGGGCAAGAGCAACTCGGTCGCCGCATACACTATTCTCAGAATGACTTGGTTG
AGTACTCACCAGTCACAGAAAAGCATCTTACGGATGGCATGACAGTAAGAGAATTATGCAGTGCTGCCAT
AACCATGAGTGATAACACTGCGGCCAACTTACTTCTGACAACGATCGGAGGACCGAAGGAGCTAACCGCT
TTTTTGCACAACATGGGGGATCATGTAACTCGCCTTGATCGTTGGGAACCGGAGCTGAATGAAGCCATAC
CAAACGACGAGCGTGACACCACGATGCCTGTAGCAATGGCAACAACGTTGCGCAAACTATTAACTGGCGA
ACTACTTACTCTAGCTTCCCGGCAACAATTAATAGACTGGATGGAGGCGGATAAAGTTGCAGGACCACTT
CTGCGCTCGGCCCTTCCGGCTGGCTGGTTTATTGCTGATAAATCTGGAGCCGGTGAGCGTGGGTCTCGCG
GTATCATTGCAGCACTGGGGCCAGATGGTAAGCCCTCCCGTATCGTAGTTATCTACACGACGGGGAGTCA
GGCAACTATGGATGAACGAAATAGACAGATCGCTGAGATAGGTGCCTCACTGATTAAGCATTGGTAACTG
TCAGACCAAGTTTACTCATATATACTTTAGATTGATTTAAAACTTCATTTTTAATTTAAAAGGATCTAGG
TGAAGATCCTTTTTGATAATCTCATGACCAAAATCCCTTAACGTGAGTTTTCGTTCCACTGAGCGTCAGA
CCCCGTAGAAAAGATCAAAGGATCTTCTTGAGATCCTTTTTTTCTGCGCGTAATCTGCTGCTTGCAAACA
AAAAAACCACCGCTACCAGCGGTGGTTTGTTTGCCGGATCAAGAGCTACCAACTCTTTTTCCGAAGGTAA
CTGGCTTCAGCAGAGCGCAGATACCAAATACTGTTCTTCTAGTGTAGCCGTAGTTAGGCCACCACTTCAA
GAACTCTGTAGCACCGCCTACATACCTCGCTCTGCTAATCCTGTTACCAGTGGCTGCTGCCAGTGGCGAT
AAGTCGTGTCTTACCGGGTTGGACTCAAGACGATAGTTACCGGATAAGGCGCAGCGGTCGGGCTGAACGG
GGGGTTCGTGCACACAGCCCAGCTTGGAGCGAACGACCTACACCGAACTGAGATACCTACAGCGTGAGCT
ATGAGAAAGCGCCACGCTTCCCGAAGGGAGAAAGGCGGACAGGTATCCGGTAAGCGGCAGGGTCGGAACA
GGAGAGCGCACGAGGGAGCTTCCAGGGGGAAACGCCTGGTATCTTTATAGTCCTGTCGGGTTTCGCCACC
TCTGACTTGAGCGTCGATTTTTGTGATGCTCGTCAGGGGGGCGGAGCCTATGGAAAAACGCCAGCAACGC
GGCCTTTTTACGGTTCCTGGCCTTTTGCTGGCCTTTTGCTCACATGTTCTTTCCTGCGTTATCCCCTGAT
TCTGTGGATAACCGTATTACCGCCTTTGAGTGAGCTGATACCGCTCGCCGCAGCCGAACGACCGAGCGCA
GCGAGTCAGTGAGCGAGGAAGCGGAAGAGCGCCTGATGCGGTATTTTCTCCTTACGCATCTGTGCGGTAT
TTCACACCGCATAGACCAGCCGCGTAACCTGGCAAAATCGGTTACGGTTGAGTAATAAATGGATGCCCTG
CGTAAGCGGGTGTGGGCGGACAATAAAGTCTTAAACTGAACAAAATAGATCTAAACTATGACAATAAAGT
CTTAAACTAGACAGAATAGTTGTAAACTGAAATCAGTCCAGTTATGCTGTGAAAAAGCATACTGGACTTT
TGTTATGGCTAAAGCAAACTCTTCATTTTCTGAAGTGCAAATTGCCCGTCGTATTAAAGAGGGGCGTGGC
CAAGGGCATGGTAAAGACTATATTCGCGGCGTTGTGACAATTTACCGAACAACTCCGCGGCCGGGAAGCC
GATCTCGGCTTGAACGAATTGTTAGGTGGCGGTACTTGGGTCGATATCAAAGTGCATCACTTCTTCCCGT
ATGCCCAACTTTGTATAGAGAGCCACTGCGGGATCGTCACCGTAATCTGCTTGCACGTAGATCACATAAG
CACCAAGCGCGTTGGCCTCATGCTTGAGGAGATTGATGAGCGCGGTGGCAATGCCCTGCCTCCGGTGCTC
GCCGGAGACTGCGAGATCATAGATATAGATCTCACTACGCGGCTGCTCAAACTTGGGCAGAACGTAAGCC
GCGAGAGCGCCAACAACCGCTTCTTGGTCGAAGGCAGCAAGCGCGATGAATGTCTTACTACGGAGCAAGT
TCCCGAGGTAATCGGAGTCCGGCTGATGTTGGGAGTAGGTGGCTACGTCTCCGAACTCACGACCGAAAAG
ATCAAGAGCAGCCCGCATGGATTTGACTTGGTCAGGGCCGAGCCTACATGTGCGAATGATGCCCATACTT
GAGCCACCTAACTTTGTTTTAGGGCGACTGCCCTGCTGCGTAACATCGTTGCTGCTGCGTAACATCGTTG
CTGCTCCATAACATCAAACATCGACCCACGGCGTAACGCGCTTGCTGCTTGGATGCCCGAGGCATAGACT
GTACAAAAAAACAGTCATAACAAGCCATGAAAACCGCCACTGCGCCGTTACCACCGCTGCGTTCGGTCAA
GGTTCTGGACCAGTTGCGTGAGCGCATACGCTACTTGCATTACAGTTTACGAACCGAACAGGCTTATGTC
AACTGGGTTCGTGCCTTCATCCGTTTCCACGGTGTGCGTCACCCGGCAACCTTGGGCAGCAGCGAAGTCG
AGGCATTTCTGTCCTGGCTGGCGAACGAGCGCAAGGTTTCGGTCTCCACGCATCGTCAGGCATTGGCGGC
CTTGCTGTTCTTCTACGGCAAGGTGCTGTGCACGGATCTGCCCTTGCTTCAGGAGATCGGTAGACCTCGG
CCGTCGCGGCGCTTGCCGGTGGTGCTGACCCCGGATGAAGTGGTTCGCATCCTCGGTTTTCTGGAAGGCG
AGCATCGTTTGTTCGCCCAGGACTCTAGCTATAGTTCTAGTGGTTGGCTACGTACCCGTAGTGGCTATGG
CAGGGCTTGCCGCCCCGACGTTGGCTGCGAGCCCTGGGCCTTCACCCGAACTTGGGGGTTGGGGTGGGGA
AAAGGAAGAAACGCGGGCGTATTGGTCCCAATGGGGTCTCGGTGGGGTATCGACAGAGTGCCAGCCCTGG
GACCGAACCCCGCGTTTATGAACAAACGACCCAACACCCGTGCGTTTTATTCTGTCTTTTTATTGCCGTC
ATAGCGCGGGTTCCTTCCGGTATTGTCTCCTTCCGTGTTTCAGTTAGCCTCCCCCATCTCCCGGTACCGC
ATGCTATGCATCAGCTGCTAGCACCATGGCTCGAGATCCCGGGTGATCAAGTCTTCGTCGAGTGATTGTA
AATAAAATGTAATTTACAGTATAGTATTTTAATTAATATACAAATGATTTGATAATAATTCTTATTTAAC
TATAATATATTGTGTTGGGTTGAATTAAAGGTCCGTATACTCCGGAATATTAATAGATCATGGAGATAAT
TAAAATGATAACCATCTCGCAAATAAATAAGTATTTTACTGTTTTCGTAACAGTTTTGTAATAAAAAAAC
CTATAAATATTCCGGATTATTCATACCGTCCCACCATCGGGCGCGGATCCCGGTCCGAAGCGCGCGGAAT
TCAAAGGCCTACGTCGACGAGCTCACTAGTCGCGGCCGCTTTCGAATCTAGAGCCTGCAGTCTCGACAAG
CTTGTCGAGAAGTACTAGAGGATCATAATCAGCCATACCACATTTGTAGAGGTTTTACTTGCTTTAAAAA
ACCTCCCACACCTCCCCCTGAACCTGAAACATAAAATGAATGCAATTGTTGTTGTTGAGGAGAGACATCT
GAGTGATTTGGGGCAAGTCTTAACCTTATATATGCTTATGTATGTTTCAAGGAGATCTGAAAATCTTAAC
CCAGCTATGTTGCAGTTTCTTTATCTGAAGAAATGGAAGATAGTAATACTACTTTACAAGGTTCTTGTGA
AGATTAAATGAGTCAGAGTCGATATAAAGTAATTAGAACAGTGCTTGACACATAGGAAGCTTCTATATAT
GTCATCTTTTATTATCATTTTTTGCAGTTGCATCTGATCAAACTGAGGTGGTCTGGTAAAAGTATAAAAA
GCATGGGCTAAAAAAGAAAGAAAAACAACGGGGCGCAGTGGCTCACGCCTGTAATCCCAGCACTTTGGGA
GGCCAAGGTGGGCGGATCACCCAAGGTCAAGAGTTCGAGTCCACCCTGGCCAATATGGCAAAACCCCATC
TCTTCTAAAAATACAAAAATTAGCCAGGCATGGTGGCAGGTGCCTGTAATCTTAGCTACTTGGGAGGCTG
AGGTGAGAGAATTGCTTGAAACCCGGGAGGCAGAGGTTGCCGTGGGCCCAAGATCTTACCACTGCATGCC
AGCCTGGGGAGCAGAACGAGACTCCATCACAAAAAAGAAAAAAAATGTTTTAAGTGCTTCAGAAGGTTAA
CAACAGAAAGATTGGTGGAAAGAGAAGCATCAACGTTCATAATGATCCAGTTTACCCCCTAGTTTTCAGT
CTGATAACTCTGATGCTGTTTGTGTGAACCAATAATGAGGATAATTGATAATGTGTATCCTTCCCAGATC
ATGGACTACAAAGACCATGACGGTGATTATAAAGATCATGATATCGATTACAAGGATGACGATGACAAGA
TAACTTCGTATAATGTATGCTATACGAAGTTATAAGCTTCACACAAAAAACCAACACACAGATGTAATGA
AAATAAAGATATTTTATTTCAGGCACCGGGCTTGCGGGTCATGCACCAGGTGCGCGGTCCTTCGGGCACC
TCGACGTCGGCGGTGACGGTGAAGCCGAGCCGCTCGTAGAAGGGGAGGTTGCGGGGCGCGGAGGTCTCCA
GGAAGGCGGGCACCCCGGCGCGCTCGGCCGCCTCCACTCCGGGGAGCACGACGGCGCTGCCCAGACCCTT
GCCCTGGTGGTCGGGCGAGACGCCGACGGTGGCCAGGAACCACGCGGGCTCCTTGGGCCGGTGCGGCGCC
AGGAGGCCTTCCATCTGTTGCTGCGCGGCCAGCCGGGAACCGCTCAACTCGGCCATGCGCGGGCCGATCT
CGGCGAACACCGCCCCCGCTTCGACGCTCTCCGGCGTGGTCCAGACCGCCACCGCGGCGCCGTCGTCCGC
GACCCACACCTTGCCGATGTCGAGCCCGACGCGCGTGAGGAAGAGTTCTTGCAGCTCGGTGACCCGCTCG
ATGTGGCGGTCCGGATCGACGGTGTGGCGCGTGGCGGGGTAGTCGGCGAACGCGGCGGCGAGGGTGCGTA
CGGCCCTGGGGACGTCGTCGCGGGTGGCGAGGCGCACCGTGGGCTTGTACTCGGTCATGAGCTTTTTGCA
AAAGCCTAGGCCTCCAAAAAAGCCTCCTCACTACTTCTGGAATAGCTCAGAGGCCGAGGCGGCCTCGGCC
TCTGCATAAATAAAAAAAATTAGTCAGCCATGGGGCGGAGAATGGGCGGAACTGGGCGGAGTTAGGGGCG
GGATGGGCGGAGTTAGGGGCGGGACTATGGTTGCTGACTAATTGAGATGCATGCTTTGCATACTTCTGCC
TGCTGGGGAGCCTGGGGACTTTCCACACCTGGTTGCTGACTAATTGAGATGCATGCTTTGCATACTTCTG
CCTGCTGGGGAGCCTGGGGACTTTCCACACCGGATCCATAACTTCGTATAATGTATGCTATACGAAGTTA
TCCGGTACCATGGCAGAAATCGGTACTGGCTTTCCATTCGACCCCCATTATGTGGAAGTCCTGGGCGAGC
GCATGCACTACGTCGATGTTGGTCCGCGCGATGGCACCCCTGTGCTGTTCCTGCACGGTAACCCGACCTC
CTCCTACGTGTGGCGCAACATCATCCCGCATGTTGCACCGACCCATCGCTGCATTGCTCCAGACCTGATC
GGTATGGGCAAATCCGACAAACCAGACCTGGGTTATTTCTTCGACGACCACGTCCGCTTCATGGATGCCT
TCATCGAAGCCCTGGGTCTGGAAGAGGTCGTCCTGGTCATTCACGACTGGGGCTCCGCTCTGGGTTTCCA
CTGGGCCAAGCGCAATCCAGAGCGCGTCAAAGGTATTGCATTTATGGAGTTCATCCGCCCTATCCCGACC
TGGGACGAATGGCCAGAATTTGCCCGCGAGACCTTCCAGGCCTTCCGCACCACCGACGTCGGCCGCAAGC
TGATCATCGATCAGAACGTTTTTATCGAGGGTACGCTGCCGATGGGTGTCGTCCGCCCGCTGACTGAAGT
CGAGATGGACCATTACCGCGAGCCGTTCCTGAATCCTGTTGACCGCGAGCCACTGTGGCGCTTCCCAAAC
GAGCTGCCAATCGCCGGTGAGCCAGCGAACATCGTCGCGCTGGTCGAAGAATACATGGACTGGCTGCACC
AGTCCCCTGTCCCGAAGCTGCTGTTCTGGGGCACCCCAGGCGTTCTGATCCCACCGGCCGAAGCCGCTCG
CCTGGCCAAAAGCCTGCCTAACTGCAAGGCTGTGGACATCGGCCCGGGTCTGAATCTGCTGCAAGAAGAC
AACCCGGACCTGATCGGCAGCGAGATCGCGCGCTGGCTGTCGACGCTCGAGATTTCCGGCGAGCCAACCA
CTGAGGATCTGTACTTTCAGAGCGATAACGCGATCGCTTCCGGTACCATGGAGGACACCCAGGCTATTGA
CTGGGATGTTGAAGAAGAGGAGGAGACAGAGCAATCCAGTGAATCCTTGAGGTGTAACGTGGAGCCAGTA
GGGCGGCTACATATCTTTAGTGGTGCCCATGGACCAGAAAAAGGTCAGAGGGTATTGGATGTTCAAGTAT
TGATATAGATCTTTTATTTTTGTGGTAAGGTATTTGGAGGGTTGCAAGAAGCTTATGTATGTTTCAATGA
GATGTGAATTTTTTTTTTTCATGAATGGAAGAGATGGGGCCGATTGAGTTGATAGTTGCAGACTACTACC
CTGGACTCACTGGAAGTGATTTTACTTTGATAAAAGAAAATTAAGAGATTGAAATGAAGCCGGGTGCAGT
GACTCACACCTGTAATTCCCGTGCTTTGAGAGGCCAAGGCAGAAGGATCACTTGAGACTAGGAGTTAGAG
ACCAGCCTGGGTAGCATAGCAAAACCCTGTCTCTACGAAAAATTTAAAAATTAGCCAGGTGTGGTGGTTC
ATTTCACATCTGCAGTCCCACCTACTTGGGAGGCTGAGCCAGATGATCACTTGAAGCCAAGAGTTCAAGA
TTGCACTGATCTATGATCATGACACTGCATTCTAGCCTGGGTGACAGAATGAGACCCTGTCTCAAAAAAA
AAAAAAAAATCAAATAAAATCCAATTGTGTGCTCTGGAGATGGATGGTAGTGATGATTGCACAACTTGTT
TATTGCAGCTTATAATGGTTACAAATAAAGCAATAGCATCACAAATTTCACAAATAAAGCATTTTTTTCA
CTGCATTCTAGTTGTGGTTTGTCCAAACTCATCAATGTATCTTATCATGTCTGGATCTGATCACTGCTTG
AGCCTAGGAGATCCGAACCAGATAAGTGAAATCTAGTTCCAAACTATTTTGTCATTTTTAATTTTCGTAT
TAGCTTACGACGCTACACCCAGTTCCCATCTATTTTGTCACTCTTCCCTAAATAATCCTTAAAAACTCCA
TTTCCACCCCTCCCAGTTCCCAACTATTTTGTCCGCCCACAGCGGGGCATTTTTCTTCCTGTTATGTTTT
TAATCAAACATCCTGCCAACTCCATGTGACAAACCGTCATCTTCGGCTACTTTTTCTCTGTCACAGAATG
AAAATTTTTCTGTCATCTCTTCGTTATTAATGTTTGTAATTGACTGAATATCAACGCTTATTTGCAGCCT
GAATGGCGAATGG
